Addgene plasmid #139097: pCC_12 - hU6-BsmBI-sgRNA(E+F)-barcode-EFS-KRAB-dxCas9NG-NLS-2A-Puro-WPRE
Purpose: Expresses human codon-optimized inactive xCas9-NG fused to a transcriptional repressor KRAB in mammalian cells. For cloning of sgRNAs using BsmBI. Contains a barcode downstream of sgRNA cassette.
Depositing lab: Neville Sanjana. Depositing organization: New York Genome Center. Publication: High-Throughput Screens of PAM-Flexible Cas9 Variants for Gene Knockout and Transcriptional Modulation. Legut M, Daniloski Z, Xue X, McKenzie D, Guo X, Wessels HH, Sanjana NE. Cell Rep. 2020 Mar 3;30(9):2859-2868.e5. doi: 10.1016/j.celrep.2020.02.010. PubMed 32130891.
Backbone
  Vector backbone: lentiCRISPRv2
  Vector type: Mammalian Expression, Lentiviral, CRISPR
  Selectable markers: Puromycin
Growth in bacteria
  Bacterial resistance: Ampicillin, 100 μg/mL
  Growth temperature: 37°C
  Growth strain: NEB Stable
  Copy number: High Copy
Gene/Insert
  Gene/Insert name: KRAB-dxCas9-NG
  Species: Staphylococcus pyogenes
  Mutation: D10A, H840A, A262T,R324L, S409I, E480K, E543D, M694I, L1111R, D1135V, G1218R, E1219F, A1322R, R1335V,T1337R
  Cloning method: Gibson Cloning
Terms and licenses: Academic/Nonprofit Terms; Industry Terms: Not Available to Industry
How to cite: pCC_12 - hU6-BsmBI-sgRNA(E+F)-barcode-EFS-KRAB-dxCas9NG-NLS-2A-Puro-WPRE was a gift from Neville Sanjana (Addgene plasmid # 139097 ; http://n2t.net/addgene:139097 ; RRID:Addgene_139097)
