[The description below was written by a language model from this plasmid's Addgene catalogue record and pLannotate feature annotations shown in this document.]
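Description:
pCC_12 is a 13.3 kb all-in-one lentiviral CRISPR interference (CRISPRi) vector built on the lentiCRISPRv2 backbone for use in mammalian cells. It is propagated in E. coli through a high-copy ColE1/pUC-type origin with ampicillin resistance. The backbone also carries an f1 origin and an SV40/EM7-driven bleomycin/Zeocin resistance cassette that lies outside the LTRs. The transfer cassette has a third-generation layout: a CMV enhancer/promoter drives a truncated HIV-1 5' LTR, followed by the Ψ packaging signal, RRE and cPPT/CTS, and it ends in a self-inactivating ΔU3 3' LTR with a bGH polyadenylation signal downstream.

Two expression units sit between the LTRs. A human U6 Pol III promoter drives an sgRNA cassette with BsmBI sites for inserting guide sequences upstream of the modified "E+F" scaffold, and a barcode follows the sgRNA cassette. Downstream, the EF-1α core (EFS) promoter expresses a single open reading frame in which the ZNF10 KRAB repression domain is fused to human codon-optimized, catalytically dead xCas9-NG with a nuclear localization signal. This is linked through a 2A peptide to puromycin N-acetyltransferase for selecting transduced cells, and a WPRE enhances transcript expression. D10A and H840A abolish nuclease activity, while the remaining listed substitutions correspond to the PAM-relaxing xCas9 and Cas9-NG changes. The catalogue gives the species as "Staphylococcus pyogenes", but the feature annotation identifies the enzyme as Streptococcus pyogenes Cas9.

The construct delivers guide and repressor together for targeted transcriptional repression at sites with non-canonical PAMs. It comes from a study using high-throughput screens of PAM-flexible Cas9 variants for gene knockout and transcriptional modulation.
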