Features (pLannotate 1.2.2; 34 found; start..end, strand, type, name):
     31..83      -  misc_feature   bom (fragment): basis of mobility region from pBR322
    238..617     +  enhancer       CMV enhancer: human cytomegalovirus immediate early enhancer
    618..817     +  promoter       CMV promoter: human cytomegalovirus (CMV) immediate early promoter
    835..1015    +  LTR            5' LTR (truncated): truncated 5' long terminal repeat (LTR) from HIV-1
   1062..1187    +  misc_feature   HIV-1 Ψ: packaging signal of human immunodeficiency virus type 1
   1171..1534    +  CDS            HIV-1 gag (fragment): gag protein from human immunodeficiency virus 1; gag
   1680..1913    +  misc_feature   RRE: The Rev response element (RRE) of HIV-1 allows for Rev-dependent mRNA export from the nucleus to the cytoplasm.
   2290..2390    +  CDS            Rev (fragment): human immunodeficiency virus 1 (HIV-1) Rev protein; rev; enhances nuclear export of unspliced and incompletely spliced viral mRNAs
   2440..2557    +  misc_feature   cPPT/CTS: central polypurine tract and central termination sequence of HIV-1
   2608..2848    +  promoter       U6 promoter: RNA polymerase III promoter for human U6 snRNA
   2891..2958    +  misc_RNA       tracrRNA (fragment): trans-activating CRISPR RNA for the Streptococcus pyogenes CRISPR/Cas9 system
   2983..3001    +  CDS            small t antigen (fragment): SV40 (simian virus 40) small t antigen
   3027..3238    +  promoter       EF-1α core promoter: core promoter for human elongation factor EF-1α
   3293..3478    +  CDS            KRAB: Krüppel-associated box (KRAB) transcriptional repression domain from the human zinc finger protein ZNF10 (Margolin et al., 1994)
   3500..7603    +  CDS            Cas9: Cas9 (Csn1) endonuclease from the Streptococcus pyogenes Type II CRISPR/Cas system generates RNA-guided double strand breaks in DNA
   7741..8338    +  CDS            PuroR (fragment): puromycin N-acetyltransferase; pac from Streptomyces; confers resistance to puromycin
   8354..8942    +  misc_feature   WPRE: woodchuck hepatitis virus posttranscriptional regulatory element
   8993..9012    +  misc_feature   cPPT/CTS (fragment): central polypurine tract and central termination sequence of HIV-1
   9014..9247    +  LTR            3' LTR (ΔU3): self-inactivating 3' long terminal repeat (LTR) from HIV-1
   9279..9503    +  polyA_signal   bGH poly(A) signal: bovine growth hormone polyadenylation signal
   9507..9528    +  promoter       SV40 promoter (fragment): SV40 enhancer and early promoter
   9549..9977    +  rep_origin     f1 ori (sequence partly withheld): f1 bacteriophage origin of replication; arrow indicates direction of (+) strand synthesis
   9991..10320   +  promoter       SV40 promoter: SV40 enhancer and early promoter
  10368..10415   +  promoter       EM7 promoter: synthetic bacterial promoter&nbsp
  10434..10808   +  CDS            BleoR: antibiotic-binding protein; Sh ble from Streptoalloteichus hindustanus; confers resistance to bleomycin, phleomycin, and Zeocin™
  10818..10943   +  CDS            ble (fragment): BLE_KLEPN - Experimental evidence at protein level: Swiss-Prot protein existence level 1. Binding protein with a strong affinity to the bleomycin family of antibiotics. Binds to CL990; an antimitotic-antibiotic compound. From Klebsiella pneumoniae.
  10938..11059   +  polyA_signal   SV40 poly(A) signal: SV40 polyadenylation signal
  11130..11152   -  protein_bind   lac operator (fragment): The lac repressor binds to the lac operator to inhibit transcription in E. coli. This inhibition can be relieved by adding lactose or isopropyl-β-D-thiogalactopyranoside (IPTG). lac repressor encoded by lacI
  11156..11186   -  promoter       lac promoter: promoter for the E. coli lac operon
  11201..11222   -  protein_bind   CAP binding site: CAP binding activates transcription in the presence of cAMP. E. coli catabolite activator protein
  11235..11327   -  CDS            lacI (fragment): lac repressor; lacI; The lac repressor binds to the lac operator to inhibit transcription in E. coli. This inhibition can be relieved by adding lactose or isopropyl-β-D-thiogalactopyranoside (IPTG).
  11510..12098   -  rep_origin     ori: high-copy-number ColE1/pMB1/pBR322/pUC origin of replication
  12269..13129   -  CDS            AmpR: β-lactamase; bla; confers resistance to ampicillin, carbenicillin, and related antibiotics
  13130..13234   -  promoter       AmpR promoter: bla
>Addgene plasmid #139097 | pCC_12 - hU6-BsmBI-sgRNA(E+F)-barcode-EFS-KRAB-dxCas9NG-NLS-2A-Puro-WPRE | addgene full sequence | sequence record 273896 | Addgene NGS Result
GTCGACGGATCGGGAGATCTCCCGATCCCCTATGGTGCACTCTCAGTACAATCTGCTCTGATGCCGCATA
GTTAAGCCAGTATCTGCTCCCTGCTTGTGTGTTGGAGGTCGCTGAGTAGTGCGCGAGCAAAATTTAAGCT
ACAACAAGGCAAGGCTTGACCGACAATTGCATGAAGAATCTGCTTAGGGTTAGGCGTTTTGCGCTGCTTC
GCGATGTACGGGCCAGATATACGCGTTGACATTGATTATTGACTAGTTATTAATAGTAATCAATTACGGG
GTCATTAGTTCATAGCCCATATATGGAGTTCCGCGTTACATAACTTACGGTAAATGGCCCGCCTGGCTGA
CCGCCCAACGACCCCCGCCCATTGACGTCAATAATGACGTATGTTCCCATAGTAACGCCAATAGGGACTT
TCCATTGACGTCAATGGGTGGAGTATTTACGGTAAACTGCCCACTTGGCAGTACATCAAGTGTATCATAT
GCCAAGTACGCCCCCTATTGACGTCAATGACGGTAAATGGCCCGCCTGGCATTATGCCCAGTACATGACC
TTATGGGACTTTCCTACTTGGCAGTACATCTACGTATTAGTCATCGCTATTACCATGGTGATGCGGTTTT
GGCAGTACATCAATGGGCGTGGATAGCGGTTTGACTCACGGGGATTTCCAAGTCTCCACCCCATTGACGT
CAATGGGAGTTTGTTTTGGCACCAAAATCAACGGGACTTTCCAAAATGTCGTAACAACTCCGCCCCATTG
ACGCAAATGGGCGGTAGGCGTGTACGGTGGGAGGTCTATATAAGCAGCGCGTTTTGCCTGTACTGGGTCT
CTCTGGTTAGACCAGATCTGAGCCTGGGAGCTCTCTGGCTAACTAGGGAACCCACTGCTTAAGCCTCAAT
AAAGCTTGCCTTGAGTGCTTCAAGTAGTGTGTGCCCGTCTGTTGTGTGACTCTGGTAACTAGAGATCCCT
CAGACCCTTTTAGTCAGTGTGGAAAATCTCTAGCAGTGGCGCCCGAACAGGGACTTGAAAGCGAAAGGGA
AACCAGAGGAGCTCTCTCGACGCAGGACTCGGCTTGCTGAAGCGCGCACGGCAAGAGGCGAGGGGCGGCG
ACTGGTGAGTACGCCAAAAATTTTGACTAGCGGAGGCTAGAAGGAGAGAGATGGGTGCGAGAGCGTCAGT
ATTAAGCGGGGGAGAATTAGATCGCGATGGGAAAAAATTCGGTTAAGGCCAGGGGGAAAGAAAAAATATA
AATTAAAACATATAGTATGGGCAAGCAGGGAGCTAGAACGATTCGCAGTTAATCCTGGCCTGTTAGAAAC
ATCAGAAGGCTGTAGACAAATACTGGGACAGCTACAACCATCCCTTCAGACAGGATCAGAAGAACTTAGA
TCATTATATAATACAGTAGCAACCCTCTATTGTGTGCATCAAAGGATAGAGATAAAAGACACCAAGGAAG
CTTTAGACAAGATAGAGGAAGAGCAAAACAAAAGTAAGACCACCGCACAGCAAGCGGCCGCTGATCTTCA
GACCTGGAGGAGGAGATATGAGGGACAATTGGAGAAGTGAATTATATAAATATAAAGTAGTAAAAATTGA
ACCATTAGGAGTAGCACCCACCAAGGCAAAGAGAAGAGTGGTGCAGAGAGAAAAAAGAGCAGTGGGAATA
GGAGCTTTGTTCCTTGGGTTCTTGGGAGCAGCAGGAAGCACTATGGGCGCAGCGTCAATGACGCTGACGG
TACAGGCCAGACAATTATTGTCTGGTATAGTGCAGCAGCAGAACAATTTGCTGAGGGCTATTGAGGCGCA
ACAGCATCTGTTGCAACTCACAGTCTGGGGCATCAAGCAGCTCCAGGCAAGAATCCTGGCTGTGGAAAGA
TACCTAAAGGATCAACAGCTCCTGGGGATTTGGGGTTGCTCTGGAAAACTCATTTGCACCACTGCTGTGC
CTTGGAATGCTAGTTGGAGTAATAAATCTCTGGAACAGATTTGGAATCACACGACCTGGATGGAGTGGGA
CAGAGAAATTAACAATTACACAAGCTTAATACACTCCTTAATTGAAGAATCGCAAAACCAGCAAGAAAAG
AATGAACAAGAATTATTGGAATTAGATAAATGGGCAAGTTTGTGGAATTGGTTTAACATAACAAATTGGC
TGTGGTATATAAAATTATTCATAATGATAGTAGGAGGCTTGGTAGGTTTAAGAATAGTTTTTGCTGTACT
TTCTATAGTGAATAGAGTTAGGCAGGGATATTCACCATTATCGTTTCAGACCCACCTCCCAACCCCGAGG
GGACCCGACAGGCCCGAAGGAATAGAAGAAGAAGGTGGAGAGAGAGACAGAGACAGATCCATTCGATTAG
TGAACGGATCGGCACTGCGTGCGCCAATTCTGCAGACAAATGGCAGTATTCATCCACAATTTTAAAAGAA
AAGGGGGGATTGGGGGGTACAGTGCAGGGGAAAGAATAGTAGACATAATAGCAACAGACATACAAACTAA
AGAATTACAAAAACAAATTACAAAAATTCAAAATTTTCGGGTTTATTACAGGGACAGCAGAGATCCAGTT
TGGTTAATTAAGGTACCGAGGGCCTATTTCCCATGATTCCTTCATATTTGCATATACGATACAAGGCTGT
TAGAGAGATAATTAGAATTAATTTGACTGTAAACACAAAGATATTAGTACAAAATACGTGACGTAGAAAG
TAATAATTTCTTGGGTAGTTTGCAGTTTTAAAATTATGTTTTAAAATGGACTATCATATGCTTACCGTAA
CTTGAAAGTATTTCGATTTCTTGGCTTTATATATCTTGTGGAAAGGACGAAACACCGGAGACGGACGTCT
CTGTTTAAGAGCTATGCTGGAAACAGCATAGCAAGTTTAAATAAGGCTAGTCCGTTATCAACTTGAAAAA
GTGGCACCGAGTCGGTGCTTTTTTTGAATTCCCGTGTGCTAGCTAGGTCTTGAAAGGAGTGGGAATTGGC
TCCGGTGCCCGTCAGTGGGCAGAGCGCACATCGCCCACAGTCCCCGAGAAGTTGGGGGGAGGGGTCGGCA
ATTGATCCGGTGCCTAGAGAAGGTGGCGCGGGGTAAACTGGGAAAGTGATGTCGTGTACTGGCTCCGCCT
TTTTCCCGAGGGTGGGGGAGAACCGTATATAAGTGCAGTAGTCGCCGTGAACGTTCTTTTTCGCAACGGG
TTTGCCGCCAGAACACAGGACCGGTTCTAGAGCGCTGCCACCATGGATGCTAAGTCACTAACTGCCTGGT
CCCGGACACTGGTGACCTTCAAGGATGTATTTGTGGACTTCACCAGGGAGGAGTGGAAGCTGCTGGACAC
TGCTCAGCAGATCGTGTACAGAAATGTGATGCTGGAGAACTATAAGAACCTGGTTTCCTTGGGTTATCAG
CTTACTAAGCCAGATGTGATCCTCCGGTTGGAGAAGGGAGAAGAGCCCGGCGGTTCCGGCGGAGGGTCGA
TGGACAAGAAGTACAGCATCGGCCTGGCCATCGGCACCAACTCTGTGGGCTGGGCCGTGATCACCGACGA
GTACAAGGTGCCCAGCAAGAAATTCAAGGTGCTGGGCAACACCGACCGGCACAGCATCAAGAAGAACCTG
ATCGGAGCCCTGCTGTTCGACAGCGGCGAAACAGCCGAGGCCACCCGGCTGAAGAGAACCGCCAGAAGAA
GATACACCAGACGGAAGAACCGGATCTGCTATCTGCAAGAGATCTTCAGCAACGAGATGGCCAAGGTGGA
CGACAGCTTCTTCCACAGACTGGAAGAGTCCTTCCTGGTGGAAGAGGATAAGAAGCACGAGCGGCACCCC
ATCTTCGGCAACATCGTGGACGAGGTGGCCTACCACGAGAAGTACCCCACCATCTACCACCTGAGAAAGA
AACTGGTGGACAGCACCGACAAGGCCGACCTGCGGCTGATCTATCTGGCCCTGGCCCACATGATCAAGTT
CCGGGGCCACTTCCTGATCGAGGGCGACCTGAACCCCGACAACAGCGACGTGGACAAGCTGTTCATCCAG
CTGGTGCAGACCTACAACCAGCTGTTCGAGGAAAACCCCATCAACGCCAGCGGCGTGGACGCCAAGGCCA
TCCTGTCTGCCAGACTGAGCAAGAGCAGACGGCTGGAAAATCTGATCGCCCAGCTGCCCGGCGAGAAGAA
GAATGGCCTGTTCGGAAACCTGATTGCCCTGAGCCTGGGCCTGACCCCCAACTTCAAGAGCAACTTCGAC
CTGGCCGAGGATACCAAACTGCAGCTGAGCAAGGACACCTACGACGACGACCTGGACAACCTGCTGGCCC
AGATCGGCGACCAGTACGCCGACCTGTTTCTGGCCGCCAAGAACCTGTCCGACGCCATCCTGCTGAGCGA
CATCCTGAGAGTGAACACCGAGATCACCAAGGCCCCCCTGAGCGCCTCTATGATCAAGCTGTACGACGAG
CACCACCAGGACCTGACCCTGCTGAAAGCTCTCGTGCGGCAGCAGCTGCCTGAGAAGTACAAAGAGATTT
TCTTCGACCAGAGCAAGAACGGCTACGCCGGCTACATTGACGGCGGAGCCAGCCAGGAAGAGTTCTACAA
GTTCATCAAGCCCATCCTGGAAAAGATGGACGGCACCGAGGAACTGCTCGTGAAGCTGAACAGAGAGGAC
CTGCTGCGGAAGCAGCGGACCTTCGACAACGGCATCATCCCCCACCAGATCCACCTGGGAGAGCTGCACG
CCATTCTGCGGCGGCAGGAAGATTTTTACCCATTCCTGAAGGACAACCGGGAAAAGATCGAGAAGATCCT
GACCTTCCGCATCCCCTACTACGTGGGCCCTCTGGCCAGGGGAAACAGCAGATTCGCCTGGATGACCAGA
AAGAGCGAGGAAACCATCACCCCCTGGAACTTCGAGAAGGTGGTGGACAAGGGCGCTTCCGCCCAGAGCT
TCATCGAGCGGATGACCAACTTCGATAAGAACCTGCCCAACGAGAAGGTGCTGCCCAAGCACAGCCTGCT
GTACGAGTACTTCACCGTGTATAACGAGCTGACCAAAGTGAAATACGTGACCGAGGGAATGAGAAAGCCC
GCCTTCCTGAGCGGCGACCAGAAAAAGGCCATCGTGGACCTGCTGTTCAAGACCAACCGGAAAGTGACCG
TGAAGCAGCTGAAAGAGGACTACTTCAAGAAAATCGAGTGCTTCGACTCCGTGGAAATCTCCGGCGTGGA
AGATCGGTTCAACGCCTCCCTGGGCACATACCACGATCTGCTGAAAATTATCAAGGACAAGGACTTCCTG
GACAATGAGGAAAACGAGGACATTCTGGAAGATATCGTGCTGACCCTGACACTGTTTGAGGACAGAGAGA
TGATCGAGGAACGGCTGAAAACCTATGCCCACCTGTTCGACGACAAAGTGATGAAGCAGCTGAAGCGGCG
GAGATACACCGGCTGGGGCAGGCTGAGCCGGAAGCTGATCAACGGCATCCGGGACAAGCAGTCCGGCAAG
ACAATCCTGGATTTCCTGAAGTCCGACGGCTTCGCCAACAGAAACTTCATCCAGCTGATCCACGACGACA
GCCTGACCTTTAAAGAGGACATCCAGAAAGCCCAGGTGTCCGGCCAGGGCGATAGCCTGCACGAGCACAT
TGCCAATCTGGCCGGCAGCCCCGCCATTAAGAAGGGCATCCTGCAGACAGTGAAGGTGGTGGACGAGCTC
GTGAAAGTGATGGGCCGGCACAAGCCCGAGAACATCGTGATCGAAATGGCCAGAGAGAACCAGACCACCC
AGAAGGGACAGAAGAACAGCCGCGAGAGAATGAAGCGGATCGAAGAGGGCATCAAAGAGCTGGGCAGCCA
GATCCTGAAAGAACACCCCGTGGAAAACACCCAGCTGCAGAACGAGAAGCTGTACCTGTACTACCTGCAG
AATGGGCGGGATATGTACGTGGACCAGGAACTGGACATCAACCGGCTGTCCGACTACGATGTGGACGCTA
TCGTGCCTCAGAGCTTTCTTAAGGACGACTCCATCGACAACAAGGTGCTGACCAGAAGCGACAAGAACCG
GGGCAAGAGCGACAACGTGCCCTCCGAAGAGGTCGTGAAGAAGATGAAGAACTACTGGCGGCAGCTGCTG
AACGCCAAGCTGATTACCCAGAGAAAGTTCGACAATCTGACCAAGGCCGAGAGAGGCGGCCTGAGCGAAC
TGGATAAGGCCGGCTTCATCAAGAGACAGCTGGTGGAAACCCGGCAGATCACAAAGCACGTGGCACAGAT
CCTGGACTCCCGGATGAACACTAAGTACGACGAGAATGACAAGCTGATCCGGGAAGTGAAAGTGATCACC
CTGAAGTCCAAGCTGGTGTCCGATTTCCGGAAGGATTTCCAGTTTTACAAAGTGCGCGAGATCAACAACT
ACCACCACGCCCACGACGCCTACCTGAACGCCGTCGTGGGAACCGCCCTGATCAAAAAGTACCCTAAGCT
GGAAAGCGAGTTCGTGTACGGCGACTACAAGGTGTACGACGTGCGGAAGATGATCGCCAAGAGCGAGCAG
GAAATCGGCAAGGCTACCGCCAAGTACTTCTTCTACAGCAACATCATGAACTTTTTCAAGACCGAGATTA
CCCTGGCCAACGGCGAGATCCGGAAGCGGCCTCTGATCGAGACAAACGGCGAAACCGGGGAGATCGTGTG
GGATAAGGGCCGGGATTTTGCCACCGTGCGGAAAGTGCTGAGCATGCCCCAAGTGAATATCGTGAAAAAG
ACCGAGGTGCAGACAGGCGGCTTCAGCAAAGAGTCTATCCGGCCCAAGAGGAACAGCGATAAGCTGATCG
CCAGAAAGAAGGACTGGGACCCTAAGAAGTACGGCGGCTTCGTTAGCCCCACCGTGGCCTATTCTGTGCT
GGTGGTGGCCAAAGTGGAAAAGGGCAAGTCCAAGAAACTGAAGAGTGTGAAAGAGCTGCTGGGGATCACC
ATCATGGAAAGAAGCAGCTTCGAGAAGAATCCCATCGACTTTCTGGAAGCCAAGGGCTACAAAGAAGTGA
AAAAGGACCTGATCATCAAGCTGCCTAAGTACTCCCTGTTCGAGCTGGAAAACGGCCGGAAGAGAATGCT
GGCCTCTGCCCGGTTCCTGCAGAAGGGAAACGAACTGGCCCTGCCCTCCAAATATGTGAACTTCCTGTAC
CTGGCCAGCCACTATGAGAAGCTGAAGGGCTCCCCCGAGGATAATGAGCAGAAACAGCTGTTTGTGGAAC
AGCACAAGCACTACCTGGACGAGATCATCGAGCAGATCAGCGAGTTCTCCAAGAGAGTGATCCTGGCCGA
CGCTAATCTGGACAAAGTGCTGTCCGCCTACAACAAGCACCGGGATAAGCCCATCAGAGAGCAGGCCGAG
AATATCATCCACCTGTTTACCCTGACCAATCTGGGAGCCCCTCGGGCCTTCAAGTACTTTGACACCACCA
TCGACCGGAAGGTGTACCGGAGCACCAAAGAGGTGCTGGACGCCACCCTGATCCACCAGAGCATCACCGG
CCTGTACGAGACACGGATCGACCTGTCTCAGCTGGGAGGCGACAAGCGACCTGCCGCCACAAAGAAGGCT
GGACAGGCTAAGAAGAAGAAAGATTACAAAGACGATGACGATAAGGGATCCGGCGCAACAAACTTCTCTC
TGCTGAAACAAGCCGGAGATGTCGAAGAGAATCCTGGACCGACCGAGTACAAGCCCACGGTGCGCCTCGC
CACCCGCGACGACGTCCCCAGGGCCGTACGCACCCTCGCCGCCGCGTTCGCCGACTACCCCGCCACGCGC
CACACCGTCGATCCGGACCGCCACATCGAGCGGGTCACCGAGCTGCAAGAACTCTTCCTCACGCGCGTCG
GGCTCGACATCGGCAAGGTGTGGGTCGCGGACGACGGCGCCGCGGTGGCGGTCTGGACCACGCCGGAGAG
CGTCGAAGCGGGGGCGGTGTTCGCCGAGATCGGCCCGCGCATGGCCGAGTTGAGCGGTTCCCGGCTGGCC
GCGCAGCAACAGATGGAAGGCCTCCTGGCGCCGCACCGGCCCAAGGAGCCCGCGTGGTTCCTGGCCACCG
TCGGAGTCTCGCCCGACCACCAGGGCAAGGGTCTGGGCAGCGCCGTCGTGCTCCCCGGAGTGGAGGCGGC
CGAGCGCGCCGGGGTGCCCGCCTTCCTGGAGACCTCCGCGCCCCGCAACCTCCCCTTCTACGAGCGGCTC
GGCTTCACCGTCACCGCCGACGTCGAGGTGCCCGAAGGACCGCGCACCTGGTGCATGACCCGCAAGCCCG
GTGCCTGAACGCGTTAAGTCGACAATCAACCTCTGGATTACAAAATTTGTGAAAGATTGACTGGTATTCT
TAACTATGTTGCTCCTTTTACGCTATGTGGATACGCTGCTTTAATGCCTTTGTATCATGCTATTGCTTCC
CGTATGGCTTTCATTTTCTCCTCCTTGTATAAATCCTGGTTGCTGTCTCTTTATGAGGAGTTGTGGCCCG
TTGTCAGGCAACGTGGCGTGGTGTGCACTGTGTTTGCTGACGCAACCCCCACTGGTTGGGGCATTGCCAC
CACCTGTCAGCTCCTTTCCGGGACTTTCGCTTTCCCCCTCCCTATTGCCACGGCGGAACTCATCGCCGCC
TGCCTTGCCCGCTGCTGGACAGGGGCTCGGCTGTTGGGCACTGACAATTCCGTGGTGTTGTCGGGGAAAT
CATCGTCCTTTCCTTGGCTGCTCGCCTGTGTTGCCACCTGGATTCTGCGCGGGACGTCCTTCTGCTACGT
CCCTTCGGCCCTCAATCCAGCGGACCTTCCTTCCCGCGGCCTGCTGCCGGCTCTGCGGCCTCTTCCGCGT
CTTCGCCTTCGCCCTCAGACGAGTCGGATCTCCCTTTGGGCCGCCTCCCCGCGTCGACTTTAAGACCAAT
GACTTACAAGGCAGCTGTAGATCTTAGCCACTTTTTAAAAGAAAAGGGGGGACTGGAAGGGCTAATTCAC
TCCCAACGAAGACAAGATCTGCTTTTTGCTTGTACTGGGTCTCTCTGGTTAGACCAGATCTGAGCCTGGG
AGCTCTCTGGCTAACTAGGGAACCCACTGCTTAAGCCTCAATAAAGCTTGCCTTGAGTGCTTCAAGTAGT
GTGTGCCCGTCTGTTGTGTGACTCTGGTAACTAGAGATCCCTCAGACCCTTTTAGTCAGTGTGGAAAATC
TCTAGCAGGGCCCGTTTAAACCCGCTGATCAGCCTCGACTGTGCCTTCTAGTTGCCAGCCATCTGTTGTT
TGCCCCTCCCCCGTGCCTTCCTTGACCCTGGAAGGTGCCACTCCCACTGTCCTTTCCTAATAAAATGAGG
AAATTGCATCGCATTGTCTGAGTAGGTGTCATTCTATTCTGGGGGGTGGGGTGGGGCAGGACAGCAAGGG
GGAGGATTGGGAAGACAATAGCAGGCATGCTGGGGATGCGGTGGGCTCTATGGCTTCTGAGGCGGAAAGA
ACCAGCTGGGGCTCTAGGGGGTATCCCC
[124 nt withheld, positions 9549-9672]
C
[91 nt withheld, positions 9674-9764]
A
[49 nt withheld, positions 9766-9814]
CCTTTGACGTTGGAGTCCACGTTCTTT
[37 nt withheld, positions 9842-9878]
ACCCTATCTCGGTCTATTCTTTTGATTTATAAGGGATTTTGCCGATTTCGGCCTATTGGTTAAAAAATGA
GCTGATTTAACAAAAATTTAACGCGAATTAATTCTGTGGAATGTGTGTCAGTTAGGGTGTGGAAAGTCCC
CAGGCTCCCCAGCAGGCAGAAGTATGCAAAGCATGCATCTCAATTAGTCAGCAACCAGGTGTGGAAAGTC
CCCAGGCTCCCCAGCAGGCAGAAGTATGCAAAGCATGCATCTCAATTAGTCAGCAACCATAGTCCCGCCC
CTAACTCCGCCCATCCCGCCCCTAACTCCGCCCAGTTCCGCCCATTCTCCGCCCCATGGCTGACTAATTT
TTTTTATTTATGCAGAGGCCGAGGCCGCCTCTGCCTCTGAGCTATTCCAGAAGTAGTGAGGAGGCTTTTT
TGGAGGCCTAGGCTTTTGCAAAAAGCTCCCGGGAGCTTGTATATCCATTTTCGGATCTGATCAGCACGTG
TTGACAATTAATCATCGGCATAGTATATCGGCATAGTATAATACGACAAGGTGAGGAACTAAACCATGGC
CAAGTTGACCAGTGCCGTTCCGGTGCTCACCGCGCGCGACGTCGCCGGAGCGGTCGAGTTCTGGACCGAC
CGGCTCGGGTTCTCCCGGGACTTCGTGGAGGACGACTTCGCCGGTGTGGTCCGGGACGACGTGACCCTGT
TCATCAGCGCGGTCCAGGACCAGGTGGTGCCGGACAACACCCTGGCCTGGGTGTGGGTGCGCGGCCTGGA
CGAGCTGTACGCCGAGTGGTCGGAGGTCGTGTCCACGAACTTCCGGGACGCCTCCGGGCCGGCCATGACC
GAGATCGGCGAGCAGCCGTGGGGGCGGGAGTTCGCCCTGCGCGACCCGGCCGGCAACTGCGTGCACTTCG
TGGCCGAGGAGCAGGACTGACACGTGCTACGAGATTTCGATTCCACCGCCGCCTTCTATGAAAGGTTGGG
CTTCGGAATCGTTTTCCGGGACGCCGGCTGGATGATCCTCCAGCGCGGGGATCTCATGCTGGAGTTCTTC
GCCCACCCCAACTTGTTTATTGCAGCTTATAATGGTTACAAATAAAGCAATAGCATCACAAATTTCACAA
ATAAAGCATTTTTTTCACTGCATTCTAGTTGTGGTTTGTCCAAACTCATCAATGTATCTTATCATGTCTG
TATACCGTCGACCTCTAGCTAGAGCTTGGCGTAATCATGGTCATAGCTGTTTCCTGTGTGAAATTGTTAT
CCGCTCACAATTCCACACAACATACGAGCCGGAAGCATAAAGTGTAAAGCCTGGGGTGCCTAATGAGTGA
GCTAACTCACATTAATTGCGTTGCGCTCACTGCCCGCTTTCCAGTCGGGAAACCTGTCGTGCCAGCTGCA
TTAATGAATCGGCCAACGCGCGGGGAGAGGCGGTTTGCGTATTGGGCGCTCTTCCGCTTCCTCGCTCACT
GACTCGCTGCGCTCGGTCGTTCGGCTGCGGCGAGCGGTATCAGCTCACTCAAAGGCGGTAATACGGTTAT
CCACAGAATCAGGGGATAACGCAGGAAAGAACATGTGAGCAAAAGGCCAGCAAAAGGCCAGGAACCGTAA
AAAGGCCGCGTTGCTGGCGTTTTTCCATAGGCTCCGCCCCCCTGACGAGCATCACAAAAATCGACGCTCA
AGTCAGAGGTGGCGAAACCCGACAGGACTATAAAGATACCAGGCGTTTCCCCCTGGAAGCTCCCTCGTGC
GCTCTCCTGTTCCGACCCTGCCGCTTACCGGATACCTGTCCGCCTTTCTCCCTTCGGGAAGCGTGGCGCT
TTCTCATAGCTCACGCTGTAGGTATCTCAGTTCGGTGTAGGTCGTTCGCTCCAAGCTGGGCTGTGTGCAC
GAACCCCCCGTTCAGCCCGACCGCTGCGCCTTATCCGGTAACTATCGTCTTGAGTCCAACCCGGTAAGAC
ACGACTTATCGCCACTGGCAGCAGCCACTGGTAACAGGATTAGCAGAGCGAGGTATGTAGGCGGTGCTAC
AGAGTTCTTGAAGTGGTGGCCTAACTACGGCTACACTAGAAGAACAGTATTTGGTATCTGCGCTCTGCTG
AAGCCAGTTACCTTCGGAAAAAGAGTTGGTAGCTCTTGATCCGGCAAACAAACCACCGCTGGTAGCGGTG
GTTTTTTTGTTTGCAAGCAGCAGATTACGCGCAGAAAAAAAGGATCTCAAGAAGATCCTTTGATCTTTTC
TACGGGGTCTGACGCTCAGTGGAACGAAAACTCACGTTAAGGGATTTTGGTCATGAGATTATCAAAAAGG
ATCTTCACCTAGATCCTTTTAAATTAAAAATGAAGTTTTAAATCAATCTAAAGTATATATGAGTAAACTT
GGTCTGACAGTTACCAATGCTTAATCAGTGAGGCACCTATCTCAGCGATCTGTCTATTTCGTTCATCCAT
AGTTGCCTGACTCCCCGTCGTGTAGATAACTACGATACGGGAGGGCTTACCATCTGGCCCCAGTGCTGCA
ATGATACCGCGAGACCCACGCTCACCGGCTCCAGATTTATCAGCAATAAACCAGCCAGCCGGAAGGGCCG
AGCGCAGAAGTGGTCCTGCAACTTTATCCGCCTCCATCCAGTCTATTAATTGTTGCCGGGAAGCTAGAGT
AAGTAGTTCGCCAGTTAATAGTTTGCGCAACGTTGTTGCCATTGCTACAGGCATCGTGGTGTCACGCTCG
TCGTTTGGTATGGCTTCATTCAGCTCCGGTTCCCAACGATCAAGGCGAGTTACATGATCCCCCATGTTGT
GCAAAAAAGCGGTTAGCTCCTTCGGTCCTCCGATCGTTGTCAGAAGTAAGTTGGCCGCAGTGTTATCACT
CATGGTTATGGCAGCACTGCATAATTCTCTTACTGTCATGCCATCCGTAAGATGCTTTTCTGTGACTGGT
GAGTACTCAACCAAGTCATTCTGAGAATAGTGTATGCGGCGACCGAGTTGCTCTTGCCCGGCGTCAATAC
GGGATAATACCGCGCCACATAGCAGAACTTTAAAAGTGCTCATCATTGGAAAACGTTCTTCGGGGCGAAA
ACTCTCAAGGATCTTACCGCTGTTGAGATCCAGTTCGATGTAACCCACTCGTGCACCCAACTGATCTTCA
GCATCTTTTACTTTCACCAGCGTTTCTGGGTGAGCAAAAACAGGAAGGCAAAATGCCGCAAAAAAGGGAA
TAAGGGCGACACGGAAATGTTGAATACTCATACTCTTCCTTTTTCAATATTATTGAAGCATTTATCAGGG
TTATTGTCTCATGAGCGGATACATATTTGAATGTATTTAGAAAAATAAACAAATAGGGGTTCCGCGCACA
TTTCCCCGAAAAGTGCCACCTGAC
